Addgene plasmid #215008: pLenti UBC LysoFlux (HaloTag7-mGFP-Galectin3)
Depositing lab: Wade Harper.
Backbone
  Vector backbone: pLenti UBC
  Vector type: Mammalian Expression, Lentiviral
  Selectable markers: Puromycin ; mGFP
Growth in bacteria
  Bacterial resistance: Kanamycin, 50 μg/mL
  Growth temperature: 30°C
  Growth strain: NEB Stable
  Copy number: High Copy
Gene/Insert
  Gene/Insert name: LGALS3
  Species: H. sapiens (human)
  Entrez Gene: LGALS3 (a.k.a. CBP35, GAL3, GALBP, GALIG, L31, LGALS2, MAC2)
  Tag / fusion protein: HaloTag(7)-mGFP (N terminal on insert)
  Cloning method: Gateway Cloning
How to cite: pLenti UBC LysoFlux (HaloTag7-mGFP-Galectin3) was a gift from Wade Harper (Addgene plasmid # 215008 ; http://n2t.net/addgene:215008 ; RRID:Addgene_215008)
