[The description below was written by a language model from this plasmid's Addgene catalogue record and pLannotate feature annotations shown in this document.]
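Description:
pLenti UBC LysoFlux (HaloTag7-mGFP-Galectin3) is a third-generation-style, self-inactivating HIV-1 lentiviral vector of about 12 kb for stable expression of a tagged human galectin-3 (LGALS3) reporter in mammalian cells. In bacteria it replicates from a high-copy ColE1/pUC-type origin and is selected with kanamycin through a Tn5 NeoR/KanR gene driven by tandem bacterial (AmpR) and SV40 promoters, with an HSV TK polyadenylation signal. An f1 origin and an SV40 origin are also present in the backbone. The viral genome is transcribed in packaging cells from a CMV enhancer/promoter fused to a truncated 5' LTR, and it carries the Ψ packaging signal, a gag fragment, the RRE for Rev-dependent export, the cPPT/CTS, a WPRE to boost transcript expression, and a ΔU3 3' LTR followed by an SV40 poly(A) signal.

The payload sits between attB1 and attB2 sites left by Gateway cloning, downstream of the human ubiquitin C promoter, which typically gives moderate constitutive expression. It encodes HaloTag7 followed by monomeric EGFP, fused to the N terminus of LGALS3. An HA tag fragment annotated beyond attB2 appears to be a backbone remnant rather than part of the fusion. A separate mouse PGK promoter drives puromycin N-acetyltransferase for selecting transduced cells, followed by a single loxP site, and GFP fluorescence offers a second means of identifying them. The record gives no explicit purpose. The name suggests monitoring flux involving lysosomes: galectin-3 is widely used as a marker that binds glycans exposed on damaged lysosomes, GFP allows imaging, and HaloTag permits covalent pulse labelling with chloroalkane ligands.
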