Features (pLannotate 1.2.2; 34 found; start..end, strand, type, name):
      1..589     +  rep_origin     ori: high-copy-number ColE1/pMB1/pBR322/pUC origin of replication
    764..1067    +  enhancer       CMV enhancer: human cytomegalovirus immediate early enhancer
   1068..1267    +  promoter       CMV promoter: human cytomegalovirus (CMV) immediate early promoter
   1285..1465    +  LTR            5' LTR (truncated): truncated 5' long terminal repeat (LTR) from HIV-1
   1512..1637    +  misc_feature   HIV-1 Ψ: packaging signal of human immunodeficiency virus type 1
   1621..1959    +  CDS            HIV-1 gag (fragment): gag protein from human immunodeficiency virus 1; gag
   2134..2367    +  misc_feature   RRE: The Rev response element (RRE) of HIV-1 allows for Rev-dependent mRNA export from the nucleus to the cytoplasm.
   2744..2844    +  CDS            Rev (fragment): human immunodeficiency virus 1 (HIV-1) Rev protein; rev; enhances nuclear export of unspliced and incompletely spliced viral mRNAs
   2894..3011    +  misc_feature   cPPT/CTS: central polypurine tract and central termination sequence of HIV-1
   3077..3094    +  ncRNA          5' miR-30a (fragment): sequence upstream of the 71-nt precursor of the human miR-30a microRNA (Zeng et al., 2002) miRNA
   3103..4314    +  promoter       UbC promoter: human ubiquitin C promoter
   4362..4386    +  protein_bind   attB1: mutant version of attB; recombination site for the Gateway® BP reaction BP Clonase™
   4398..5281    +  CDS            HaloTag® (fragment): modified bacterial dehalogenase that forms covalent bonds with chloroalkane derivatives
   5304..6017    +  CDS            mEGFP: mEGFP is a basic (constitutively fluorescent) green fluorescent protein published in 2002, derived from Aequorea victoria. It has moderate acid sensitivity.
   6048..6797    +  CDS            LGALS3 (sequence partly withheld): LEG3_HUMAN - Also known as MAC2. Experimental evidence at protein level: Swiss-Prot protein existence level 1. Galactose-specific lectin which binds IgE. May mediate with the alpha-3, beta-1 integrin the stimulation by CSPG4 of endothelial cells migration. Together with DMBT1, required for terminal differentiation of columnar epithelial cells during early embryogenesis (By similarity). In the nucleus: acts as a pre-mRNA splicing factor. Involved in acute inflammatory responses including neutrophil activation and adhesion, chemoattraction of monocytes macrophages, opsonization of apoptotic neut
   6804..6828    -  protein_bind   attB2: mutant version of attB; recombination site for the Gateway® BP reaction BP Clonase™
   6941..6964    +  CDS            HA (fragment): HA (human influenza hemagglutinin) epitope tag
   7006..7505    +  promoter       PGK promoter: mouse phosphoglycerate kinase 1 promoter
   7526..8125    +  CDS            PuroR: puromycin N-acetyltransferase; pac from Streptomyces alboniger; confers resistance to puromycin
   8156..8189    +  protein_bind   loxP: Cre-mediated recombination occurs in the 8-bp core sequence (GCATACAT). Cre recombinase
   8222..8245    +  misc_feature   MCS (fragment): pBluescript multiple cloning site
   8245..8833    +  misc_feature   WPRE: woodchuck hepatitis virus posttranscriptional regulatory element
   8834..8853    +  misc_feature   MCS (fragment): pBluescript multiple cloning site
   8855..9040    +  CDS            nef (fragment): NEF_HV1Z2 - Experimental evidence at protein level: Swiss-Prot protein existence level 1. Extracellular Nef protein targets CD4(+) T-lymphocytes for apoptosis by interacting with CXCR4 surface receptors. From Human immunodeficiency virus type 1 group M subtype D (isolate Z2/CDC-Z34) (HIV-1).
   9042..9275    +  LTR            3' LTR (ΔU3): self-inactivating 3' long terminal repeat (LTR) from HIV-1
   9347..9468    +  polyA_signal   SV40 poly(A) signal: SV40 polyadenylation signal
   9508..9643    +  rep_origin     SV40 ori: SV40 origin of replication
   9664..9682    -  promoter       T7 promoter: promoter for bacteriophage T7 RNA polymerase
   9705..10063   -  rep_origin     f1 ori (sequence partly withheld): f1 bacteriophage origin of replication; arrow indicates direction of (+) strand synthesis
  10090..10194   +  promoter       AmpR promoter: bla
  10196..10553   +  promoter       SV40 promoter: SV40 enhancer and early promoter
  10588..11382   +  CDS            NeoR/KanR: aminoglycoside phosphotransferase from Tn5; aph(3')-II (or nptII); confers resistance to neomycin, kanamycin, and G418 (Geneticin®)
  11403..11555   +  CDS            ble (fragment): BLE_KLEPN - Experimental evidence at protein level: Swiss-Prot protein existence level 1. Binding protein with a strong affinity to the bleomycin family of antibiotics. Binds to CL990; an antimitotic-antibiotic compound. From Klebsiella pneumoniae.
  11614..11661   +  polyA_signal   HSV TK poly(A) signal: herpes simplex virus thymidine kinase polyadenylation signal (Cole and Stacy, 1985)
>Addgene plasmid #215008 | pLenti UBC LysoFlux (HaloTag7-mGFP-Galectin3) | addgene full sequence | sequence record 429343 | Addgene NGS Result
TTGAGATCCTTTTTTTCTGCGCGTAATCTGCTGCTTGCAAACAAAAAAACCACCGCTACCAGCGGTGGTT
TGTTTGCCGGATCAAGAGCTACCAACTCTTTTTCCGAAGGTAACTGGCTTCAGCAGAGCGCAGATACCAA
ATACTGTTCTTCTAGTGTAGCCGTAGTTAGGCCACCACTTCAAGAACTCTGTAGCACCGCCTACATACCT
CGCTCTGCTAATCCTGTTACCAGTGGCTGCTGCCAGTGGCGATAAGTCGTGTCTTACCGGGTTGGACTCA
AGACGATAGTTACCGGATAAGGCGCAGCGGTCGGGCTGAACGGGGGGTTCGTGCACACAGCCCAGCTTGG
AGCGAACGACCTACACCGAACTGAGATACCTACAGCGTGAGCTATGAGAAAGCGCCACGCTTCCCGAAGG
GAGAAAGGCGGACAGGTATCCGGTAAGCGGCAGGGTCGGAACAGGAGAGCGCACGAGGGAGCTTCCAGGG
GGAAACGCCTGGTATCTTTATAGTCCTGTCGGGTTTCGCCACCTCTGACTTGAGCGTCGATTTTTGTGAT
GCTCGTCAGGGGGGCGGAGCCTATGGAAAAACGCCAGCAACGCGGCCTTTTTACGGTTCCTGGCCTTTTG
CTGGCCTTTTGCTCACATGTTCTTTCCTGCGTTATCCCCTGATTCTGTGGATAACCGTATTACCGCCATG
CATTAGTTATTAATAGTAATCAATTACGGGGTCATTAGTTCATAGCCCATATATGGAGTTCCGCGTTACA
TAACTTACGGTAAATGGCCCGCCTGGCTGACCGCCCAACGACCCCCGCCCATTGACGTCAATAATGACGT
ATGTTCCCATAGTAACGCCAATAGGGACTTTCCATTGACGTCAATGGGTGGAGTATTTACGGTAAACTGC
CCACTTGGCAGTACATCAAGTGTATCATATGCCAAGTACGCCCCCTATTGACGTCAATGACGGTAAATGG
CCCGCCTGGCATTATGCCCAGTACATGACCTTATGGGACTTTCCTACTTGGCAGTACATCTACGTATTAG
TCATCGCTATTACCATGGTGATGCGGTTTTGGCAGTACATCAATGGGCGTGGATAGCGGTTTGACTCACG
GGGATTTCCAAGTCTCCACCCCATTGACGTCAATGGGAGTTTGTTTTGGCACCAAAATCAACGGGACTTT
CCAAAATGTCGTAACAACTCCGCCCCATTGACGCAAATGGGCGGTAGGCGTGTACGGTGGGAGGTCTATA
TAAGCAGCGCGTTTTGCCTGTACTGGGTCTCTCTGGTTAGACCAGATCTGAGCCTGGGAGCTCTCTGGCT
AACTAGGGAACCCACTGCTTAAGCCTCAATAAAGCTTGCCTTGAGTGCTTCAAGTAGTGTGTGCCCGTCT
GTTGTGTGACTCTGGTAACTAGAGATCCCTCAGACCCTTTTAGTCAGTGTGGAAAATCTCTAGCAGTGGC
GCCCGAACAGGGACTTGAAAGCGAAAGGGAAACCAGAGGAGCTCTCTCGACGCAGGACTCGGCTTGCTGA
AGCGCGCACGGCAAGAGGCGAGGGGCGGCGACTGGTGAGTACGCCAAAAATTTTGACTAGCGGAGGCTAG
AAGGAGAGAGATGGGTGCGAGAGCGTCAGTATTAAGCGGGGGAGAATTAGATCGCGATGGGAAAAAATTC
GGTTAAGGCCAGGGGGAAAGAAAAAATATAAATTAAAACATATAGTATGGGCAAGCAGGGAGCTAGAACG
ATTCGCAGTTAATCCTGGCCTGTTAGAAACATCAGAAGGCTGTAGACAAATACTGGGACAGCTACAACCA
TCCCTTCAGACAGGATCAGAAGAACTTAGATCATTATATAATACAGTAGCAACCCTCTATTGTGTGCATC
AAAGGATAGAGATAAAAGACACCAAGGAAGCTTTAGACAAGATAGAGGAAGAGCAAAACAAAAGTAAGAC
CACCGCACAGCAAGCGGCCGGCCGCTGATCTTCAGACCTGGAGGAGGAGATATGAGGGACAATTGGAGAA
GTGAATTATATAAATATAAAGTAGTAAAAATTGAACCATTAGGAGTAGCACCCACCAAGGCAAAGAGAAG
AGTGGTGCAGAGAGAAAAAAGAGCAGTGGGAATAGGAGCTTTGTTCCTTGGGTTCTTGGGAGCAGCAGGA
AGCACTATGGGCGCAGCGTCAATGACGCTGACGGTACAGGCCAGACAATTATTGTCTGGTATAGTGCAGC
AGCAGAACAATTTGCTGAGGGCTATTGAGGCGCAACAGCATCTGTTGCAACTCACAGTCTGGGGCATCAA
GCAGCTCCAGGCAAGAATCCTGGCTGTGGAAAGATACCTAAAGGATCAACAGCTCCTGGGGATTTGGGGT
TGCTCTGGAAAACTCATTTGCACCACTGCTGTGCCTTGGAATGCTAGTTGGAGTAATAAATCTCTGGAAC
AGATTTGGAATCACACGACCTGGATGGAGTGGGACAGAGAAATTAACAATTACACAAGCTTAATACACTC
CTTAATTGAAGAATCGCAAAACCAGCAAGAAAAGAATGAACAAGAATTATTGGAATTAGATAAATGGGCA
AGTTTGTGGAATTGGTTTAACATAACAAATTGGCTGTGGTATATAAAATTATTCATAATGATAGTAGGAG
GCTTGGTAGGTTTAAGAATAGTTTTTGCTGTACTTTCTATAGTGAATAGAGTTAGGCAGGGATATTCACC
ATTATCGTTTCAGACCCACCTCCCAACCCCGAGGGGACCCGACAGGCCCGAAGGAATAGAAGAAGAAGGT
GGAGAGAGAGACAGAGACAGATCCATTCGATTAGTGAACGGATCGGCACTGCGTGCGCCAATTCTGCAGA
CAAATGGCAGTATTCATCCACAATTTTAAAAGAAAAGGGGGGATTGGGGGGTACAGTGCAGGGGAAAGAA
TAGTAGACATAATAGCAACAGACATACAAACTAAAGAATTACAAAAACAAATTACAAAAATTCAAAATTT
TCGGGTTTATTACAGGGACAGCAGAGATCCAGTTTGGTTAGTACCGGGCCCGCTCTAGCCCTAGATTTAA
CCCAACAGAAGGCTCGACGCGTGGCCTCCGCGCCGGGTTTTGGCGCCTCCCGCGGGCGCCCCCCTCCTCA
CGGCGAGCGCTGCCACGTCAGACGAAGGGCGCAGCGAGCGTCCTGATCCTTCCGCCCGGACGCTCAGGAC
AGCGGCCCGCTGCTCATAAGACTCGGCCTTAGAACCCCAGTATCAGCAGAAGGACATTTTAGGACGGGAC
TTGGGTGACTCTAGGGCACTGGTTTTCTTTCCAGAGAGCGGAACAGGCGAGGAAAAGTAGTCCCTTCTCG
GCGATTCTGCGGAGGGATCTCCGTGGGGCGGTGAACGCCGATGATTATATAAGGACGCGCCGGGTGTGGC
ACAGCTAGTTCCGTCGCAGCCGGGATTTGGGTCGCGGTTCTTGTTTGTGGATCGCTGTGATCGTCACTTG
GTGAGTAGCGGGCTGCTGGGCTGGCCGGGGCTTTCGTGGCCGCCGGGCCGCTCGGTGGGACGGAAGCGTG
TGGAGAGACCGCCAAGGGCTGTAGTCTGGGTCCGCGAGCAAGGTTGCCCTGAACTGGGGGTTGGGGGGAG
CGCAGCAAAATGGCGGCTGTTCCCGAGTCTTGAATGGAAGACGCTTGTGAGGCGGGCTGTGAGGTCGTTG
AAACAAGGTGGGGGGCATGGTGGGCGGCAAGAACCCAAGGTCTTGAGGCCTTCGCTAATGCGGGAAAGCT
CTTATTCGGGTGAGATGGGCTGGGGCACCATCTGGGGACCCTGACGTGAAGTTTGTCACTGACTGGAGAA
CTCGGTTTGTCGTCTGTTGCGGGGGCGGCAGTTATGGCGGTGCCGTTGGGCAGTGCACCCGTACCTTTGG
GAGCGCGCGCCCTCGTCGTGTCGTGACGTCACCCGTTCTGTTGGCTTATAATGCAGGGTGGGGCCACCTG
CCGGTAGGTGTGCGGTAGGCTTTTCTCCGTCGCAGGACGCAGGGTTCGGGCCTAGGGTAGGCTCTCCTGA
ATCGACAGGCGCCGGACCTCTGGTGAGGGGAGGGATAAGTGAGGCGTCAGTTTCTTTGGTCGGTTTTATG
TACCTATCTTCTTAAGTAGCTGAAGCTCCGGTTTTGAACTATGCGCTCGGGGTTGGCGAGTGTGTTTTGT
GAAGTTTTTTAGGCACCTTTTGAAATGTAATCATTTGGGTCAATATGTAATTTTCAGTGTTAGACTAGTA
AATTGTCCGCTAAATTCTGGCCGTTTTTGGCTTTTTTGTTAGACGCTAGACTGCCGGATCGAATTGTCGA
CGAATTCGGATCTGGCCAATCACAAGTTTGTACAAAAAAGCAGGCTCCGCCACCATGGAAATCGGTACTG
GCTTTCCATTCGACCCCCATTATGTGGAAGTCCTGGGCGAGCGCATGCACTACGTCGATGTTGGTCCGCG
CGATGGCACCCCTGTGCTGTTCCTGCACGGTAACCCGACCTCCTCCTACGTGTGGCGCAACATCATCCCG
CATGTTGCACCGACCCATCGCTGCATTGCTCCAGACCTGATCGGTATGGGCAAATCCGACAAACCAGACC
TGGGTTATTTCTTCGACGACCACGTCCGCTTCATGGATGCCTTCATCGAAGCCCTGGGTCTGGAAGAGGT
CGTCCTGGTCATTCACGACTGGGGCTCCGCTCTGGGTTTCCACTGGGCCAAGCGCAATCCAGAGCGCGTC
AAAGGTATTGCATTTATGGAGTTCATCCGCCCTATCCCGACCTGGGACGAATGGCCAGAATTTGCCCGCG
AGACCTTCCAGGCCTTCCGCACCACCGACGTCGGCCGCAAGCTGATCATCGATCAGAACGTTTTTATCGA
GGGTACGCTGCCGATGGGTGTCGTCCGCCCGCTGACTGAAGTCGAGATGGACCATTACCGCGAGCCGTTC
CTGAATCCTGTTGACCGCGAGCCACTGTGGCGCTTCCCAAACGAGCTGCCAATCGCCGGTGAGCCAGCGA
ACATCGTCGCGCTGGTCGAAGAATACATGGACTGGCTGCACCAGTCCCCTGTCCCGAAGCTGCTGTTCTG
GGGCACCCCAGGCGTTCTGATCCCACCGGCCGAAGCCGCTCGCCTGGCCAAAAGCCTGCCTAACTGCAAG
GCTGTGGACATCGGCCCAGGTCTGAATCTGCTGCAAGAAGACAACCCGGACCTGATCGGCAGCGAGATCG
CGCGCTGGCTGTCTACTCTGGAGATTTCCGGTGGTTCAGGCTCGGGATCCGGGGTGAGCAAGGGCGAGGA
GCTGTTCACCGGGGTGGTGCCCATCCTGGTCGAGCTGGACGGCGACGTAAACGGCCACAAGTTCAGCGTG
TCCGGCGAGGGCGAGGGCGATGCCACCTACGGCAAGCTGACCCTGAAGTTCATCTGCACCACCGGCAAGC
TGCCCGTGCCCTGGCCCACCCTCGTGACCACCCTGACCTACGGCGTGCAGTGCTTCAGCCGCTACCCCGA
CCACATGAAGCAGCACGACTTCTTCAAGTCCGCCATGCCCGAAGGCTACGTCCAGGAGCGCACCATCTTC
TTCAAGGACGACGGCAACTACAAGACCCGCGCCGAGGTGAAGTTCGAGGGCGACACCCTGGTGAACCGCA
TCGAGCTGAAGGGCATCGACTTCAAGGAGGACGGCAACATCCTGGGGCACAAGCTGGAGTACAACTACAA
CAGCCACAACGTCTATATCATGGCCGACAAGCAGAAGAACGGCATCAAGGTGAACTTCAAGATCCGCCAC
AACATCGAGGACGGCAGCGTGCAGCTCGCCGACCACTACCAGCAGAACACCCCCATCGGCGACGGCCCCG
TGCTGCTGCCCGACAACCACTACCTGAGCACCCAGTCCAAACTGAGCAAAGACCCCAACGAGAAGCGCGA
TCACATGGTCCTGCTGGAGTTCGTGACCGCCGCCGGGATCACTCTCGGCATGGACGAGCTGTACAAGGGT
TCAGGCTCGGGATCTGGGAATTCGGGTATGGCAGACAATTTTTCGCTCCATGATGCGTTATCTGGGTCTG
GAAACCCAAACCCTCAAGGATGGCCTGGCGCATGGGGGAACCAGCCTGCTGGGGCAGGGGGCTACCCAGG
GGCTTCCTATCCTGGGGCCTACCCCGGGCAGGCACCCCCAGGGGCTTATCCTGGACAGGCACCTCCAGGC
GCCTACCATGGAGCACCTGGAGCTTATCCCGGAGCACCTGCACCTGGAGTCTACCCAGGGCCACCCAGCG
GCCCTGGGGCCTACCCATCTTCTGGACAGCCAAGTGCCCCCGGAGCCTACCCTGCCACTGGCCCCTATGG
CGCCCCTGCTGGG
[414 nt withheld, positions 6384-6797]
TAATGAACCCAGCTTTCTTGTACAAAGTGGTGGGTGGAGGCGGTTCAGGTGGCGGAGGAAGCGGAGGCGG
TGGAAGTTACCCCTACGACGTGCCCGACTACGCCGGCTATCCGTATGATGTCCCGGACTATGCAGGATCC
TATCCATACGACGTTCCAGATTACGCTTAGTTAATTAAGGCCGGCCCTCGAGGTTAACGAATTCTACCGG
GTAGGGGAGGCGCTTTTCCCAAGGCAGTCTGGAGCATGCGCTTTAGCAGCCCCGCTGGGCACTTGGCGCT
ACACAAGTGGCCTCTGGCCTCGCACACATTCCACATCCACCGGTAGGCGCCAACCGGCTCCGTTCTTTGG
TGGCCCCTTCGCGCCACCTTCTACTCCTCCCCTAGTCAGGAAGTTCCCCCCCGCCCCGCAGCTCGCGTCG
TGCAGGACGTGACAAATGGAAGTAGCACGTCTCACTAGTCTCGTGCAGATGGACAGCACCGCTGAGCAAT
GGAAGCGGGTAGGCCTTTGGGGCAGCGGCCAATAGCAGCTTTGCTCCTTCGCTTTCTGGGCTCAGAGGCT
GGGAAGGGGTGGGTCCGGGGGCGGGCTCAGGGGCGGGCTCAGGGGCGGGGCGGGCGCCCGAAGGTCCTCC
GGAGGCCCGGCATTCTGCACGCTTCAAAAGCGCACGTCTGCCGCGCTGTTCTCCTCTTCCTCATCTCCGG
GCCTTTCGACCTGCAGCCCAAGCTTACCATGACCGAGTACAAGCCCACGGTGCGCCTCGCCACCCGCGAC
GACGTCCCCAGGGCCGTACGCACCCTCGCCGCCGCGTTCGCCGACTACCCCGCCACGCGCCACACCGTCG
ATCCGGACCGCCACATCGAGCGGGTCACCGAGCTGCAAGAACTCTTCCTCACGCGCGTCGGGCTCGACAT
CGGCAAGGTGTGGGTCGCGGACGACGGCGCCGCGGTGGCGGTCTGGACCACGCCGGAGAGCGTCGAAGCG
GGGGCGGTGTTCGCCGAGATCGGCCCGCGCATGGCCGAGTTGAGCGGTTCCCGGCTGGCCGCGCAGCAAC
AGATGGAAGGCCTCCTGGCGCCGCACCGGCCCAAGGAGCCCGCGTGGTTCCTGGCCACCGTCGGCGTCTC
GCCCGACCACCAGGGCAAGGGTCTGGGCAGCGCCGTCGTGCTCCCCGGAGTGGAGGCGGCCGAGCGCGCC
GGGGTGCCCGCCTTCCTGGAGACCTCCGCGCCCCGCAACCTCCCCTTCTACGAGCGGCTCGGCTTCACCG
TCACCGCCGACGTCGAGGTGCCCGAAGGACCGCGCACCTGGTGCATGACCCGCAAGCCCGGTGCCTGATG
TACAAGTAGGAATTCGTCGAGGGACCTAATAACTTCGTATAGCATACATTATACGAAGTTATACATGTTT
AAGGGTTCCGGTTCCACTAGGTACAATTCGATATCAAGCTTATCGATAATCAACCTCTGGATTACAAAAT
TTGTGAAAGATTGACTGGTATTCTTAACTATGTTGCTCCTTTTACGCTATGTGGATACGCTGCTTTAATG
CCTTTGTATCATGCTATTGCTTCCCGTATGGCTTTCATTTTCTCCTCCTTGTATAAATCCTGGTTGCTGT
CTCTTTATGAGGAGTTGTGGCCCGTTGTCAGGCAACGTGGCGTGGTGTGCACTGTGTTTGCTGACGCAAC
CCCCACTGGTTGGGGCATTGCCACCACCTGTCAGCTCCTTTCCGGGACTTTCGCTTTCCCCCTCCCTATT
GCCACGGCGGAACTCATCGCCGCCTGCCTTGCCCGCTGCTGGACAGGGGCTCGGCTGTTGGGCACTGACA
ATTCCGTGGTGTTGTCGGGGAAATCATCGTCCTTTCCTTGGCTGCTCGCCTGTGTTGCCACCTGGATTCT
GCGCGGGACGTCCTTCTGCTACGTCCCTTCGGCCCTCAATCCAGCGGACCTTCCTTCCCGCGGCCTGCTG
CCGGCTCTGCGGCCTCTTCCGCGTCTTCGCCTTCGCCCTCAGACGAGTCGGATCTCCCTTTGGGCCGCCT
CCCCGCATCGATACCGTCGACCTCGATCGAGACCTAGAAAAACATGGAGCAATCACAAGTAGCAATACAG
CAGCTACCAATGCTGATTGTGCCTGGCTAGAAGCACAAGAGGAGGAGGAGGTGGGTTTTCCAGTCACACC
TCAGGTACCTTTAAGACCAATGACTTACAAGGCAGCTGTAGATCTTAGCCACTTTTTAAAAGAAAAGGGG
GGACTGGAAGGGCTAATTCACTCCCAACGAAGACAAGATCTGCTTTTTGCTTGTACTGGGTCTCTCTGGT
TAGACCAGATCTGAGCCTGGGAGCTCTCTGGCTAACTAGGGAACCCACTGCTTAAGCCTCAATAAAGCTT
GCCTTGAGTGCTTCAAGTAGTGTGTGCCCGTCTGTTGTGTGACTCTGGTAACTAGAGATCCCTCAGACCC
TTTTAGTCAGTGTGGAAAATCTCTAGCAGTAGTAGTTCATGTCATCTTATTATTCAGTATTTATAACTTG
CAAAGAAATGAATATCAGAGAGTGAGAGGAACTTGTTTATTGCAGCTTATAATGGTTACAAATAAAGCAA
TAGCATCACAAATTTCACAAATAAAGCATTTTTTTCACTGCATTCTAGTTGTGGTTTGTCCAAACTCATC
AATGTATCTTATCATGTCTGGCTCTAGCTATCCCGCCCCTAACTCCGCCCATCCCGCCCCTAACTCCGCC
CAGTTCCGCCCATTCTCCGCCCCATGGCTGACTAATTTTTTTTATTTATGCAGAGGCCGAGGCCGCCTCG
GCCTCTGAGCTATTCCAGAAGTAGTGAGGAGGCTTTTTTGGAGGCCTAGGGACGTACCCAATTCGCCCTA
TAGTGAGTCGTATTAGCATGTGAGCAAAAGGCCAGCATAAATCAAAAGAATAGACCGAGATAGGGT
[37 nt withheld, positions 9734-9770]
AAAGAACGTGGACTCCAACGTCAAAGG
[49 nt withheld, positions 9798-9846]
T
[91 nt withheld, positions 9848-9938]
G
[124 nt withheld, positions 9940-10063]
CAGGTGGCACTTTTCGGGGAAATGTGCGCGGAACCCCTATTTGTTTATTTTTCTAAATACATTCAAATAT
GTATCCGCTCATGAGACAATAACCCTGATAAATGCTTCAATAATATTGAAAAAGGAAGAGTCCTGAGGCG
GAAAGAACCAGCTGTGGAATGTGTGTCAGTTAGGGTGTGGAAAGTCCCCAGGCTCCCCAGCAGGCAGAAG
TATGCAAAGCATGCATCTCAATTAGTCAGCAACCAGGTGTGGAAAGTCCCCAGGCTCCCCAGCAGGCAGA
AGTATGCAAAGCATGCATCTCAATTAGTCAGCAACCATAGTCCCGCCCCTAACTCCGCCCATCCCGCCCC
TAACTCCGCCCAGTTCCGCCCATTCTCCGCCCCATGGCTGACTAATTTTTTTTATTTATGCAGAGGCCGA
GGCCGCCTCGGCCTCTGAGCTATTCCAGAAGTAGTGAGGAGGCTTTTTTGGAGGCCTAGGCTTTTGCAAA
GATCGATCAAGAGACAGGATGAGGATCGTTTCGCATGATTGAACAAGATGGATTGCACGCAGGTTCTCCG
GCCGCTTGGGTGGAGAGGCTATTCGGCTATGACTGGGCACAACAGACAATCGGCTGCTCTGATGCCGCCG
TGTTCCGGCTGTCAGCGCAGGGGCGCCCGGTTCTTTTTGTCAAGACCGACCTGTCCGGTGCCCTGAATGA
ACTGCAAGACGAGGCAGCGCGGCTATCGTGGCTGGCCACGACGGGCGTTCCTTGCGCAGCTGTGCTCGAC
GTTGTCACTGAAGCGGGAAGGGACTGGCTGCTATTGGGCGAAGTGCCGGGGCAGGATCTCCTGTCATCTC
ACCTTGCTCCTGCCGAGAAAGTATCCATCATGGCTGATGCAATGCGGCGGCTGCATACGCTTGATCCGGC
TACCTGCCCATTCGACCACCAAGCGAAACATCGCATCGAGCGAGCACGTACTCGGATGGAAGCCGGTCTT
GTCGATCAGGATGATCTGGACGAAGAGCATCAGGGGCTCGCGCCAGCCGAACTGTTCGCCAGGCTCAAGG
CGAGCATGCCCGACGGCGAGGATCTCGTCGTGACCCATGGCGATGCCTGCTTGCCGAATATCATGGTGGA
AAATGGCCGCTTTTCTGGATTCATCGACTGTGGCCGGCTGGGTGTGGCGGACCGCTATCAGGACATAGCG
TTGGCTACCCGTGATATTGCTGAAGAGCTTGGCGGCGAATGGGCTGACCGCTTCCTCGTGCTTTACGGTA
TCGCCGCTCCCGATTCGCAGCGCATCGCCTTCTATCGCCTTCTTGACGAGTTCTTCTGAGCGGGACTCTG
GGGTTCGAAATGACCGACCAAGCGACGCCCAACCTGCCATCACGAGATTTCGATTCCACCGCCGCCTTCT
ATGAAAGGTTGGGCTTCGGAATCGTTTTCCGGGACGCCGGCTGGATGATCCTCCAGCGCGGGGATCTCAT
GCTGGAGTTCTTCGCCCACCCTAGGGGGAGGCTAACTGAAACACGGAAGGAGACAATACCGGAAGGAACC
CGCGCTATGACGGCAATAAAAAGACAGAATAAAACGCACGGTGTTGGGTCGTTTGTTCATAAACGCGGGG
TTCGGTCCCAGGGCTGGCACTCTGTCGATACCCCACCGAGACCCCATTGGGGCCAATACGCCCGCGTTTC
TTCCTTTTCCCCACCCCACCCCCCAAGTTCGGGTGAAGGCCCAGGGCTCGCAGCCAACGTCGGGGCGGCA
GGCCCTGCCATAGCCTCAGGTTACTCATATATACTTTAGATTGATTTAAAACTTCATTTTTAATTTAAAA
GGATCTAGGTGAAGATCCTTTTTGATAATCTCATGACCAAAATCCCTTAACGTGAGTTTTCGTTCCACTG
AGCGTCAGACCCCGTAGAAAAGATCAAAGGATCTTC
