>Addgene plasmid #215008 | pLenti UBC LysoFlux (HaloTag7-mGFP-Galectin3) | depositor partial sequence | sequence record 419305 | LysoFlux reporter
ATGGAAATCGGTACTGGCTTTCCATTCGACCCCCATTATGTGGAAGTCCTGGGCGAGCGCATGCACTACG
TCGATGTTGGTCCGCGCGATGGCACCCCTGTGCTGTTCCTGCACGGTAACCCGACCTCCTCCTACGTGTG
GCGCAACATCATCCCGCATGTTGCACCGACCCATCGCTGCATTGCTCCAGACCTGATCGGTATGGGCAAA
TCCGACAAACCAGACCTGGGTTATTTCTTCGACGACCACGTCCGCTTCATGGATGCCTTCATCGAAGCCC
TGGGTCTGGAAGAGGTCGTCCTGGTCATTCACGACTGGGGCTCCGCTCTGGGTTTCCACTGGGCCAAGCG
CAATCCAGAGCGCGTCAAAGGTATTGCATTTATGGAGTTCATCCGCCCTATCCCGACCTGGGACGAATGG
CCAGAATTTGCCCGCGAGACCTTCCAGGCCTTCCGCACCACCGACGTCGGCCGCAAGCTGATCATCGATC
AGAACGTTTTTATCGAGGGTACGCTGCCGATGGGTGTCGTCCGCCCGCTGACTGAAGTCGAGATGGACCA
TTACCGCGAGCCGTTCCTGAATCCTGTTGACCGCGAGCCACTGTGGCGCTTCCCAAACGAGCTGCCAATC
GCCGGTGAGCCAGCGAACATCGTCGCGCTGGTCGAAGAATACATGGACTGGCTGCACCAGTCCCCTGTCC
CGAAGCTGCTGTTCTGGGGCACCCCAGGCGTTCTGATCCCACCGGCCGAAGCCGCTCGCCTGGCCAAAAG
CCTGCCTAACTGCAAGGCTGTGGACATCGGCCCAGGTCTGAATCTGCTGCAAGAAGACAACCCGGACCTG
ATCGGCAGCGAGATCGCGCGCTGGCTGTCTACTCTGGAGATTTCCGGTGGTTCAGGCTCGGGATCCGGGG
TGAGCAAGGGCGAGGAGCTGTTCACCGGGGTGGTGCCCATCCTGGTCGAGCTGGACGGCGACGTAAACGG
CCACAAGTTCAGCGTGTCCGGCGAGGGCGAGGGCGATGCCACCTACGGCAAGCTGACCCTGAAGTTCATC
TGCACCACCGGCAAGCTGCCCGTGCCCTGGCCCACCCTCGTGACCACCCTGACCTACGGCGTGCAGTGCT
TCAGCCGCTACCCCGACCACATGAAGCAGCACGACTTCTTCAAGTCCGCCATGCCCGAAGGCTACGTCCA
GGAGCGCACCATCTTCTTCAAGGACGACGGCAACTACAAGACCCGCGCCGAGGTGAAGTTCGAGGGCGAC
ACCCTGGTGAACCGCATCGAGCTGAAGGGCATCGACTTCAAGGAGGACGGCAACATCCTGGGGCACAAGC
TGGAGTACAACTACAACAGCCACAACGTCTATATCATGGCCGACAAGCAGAAGAACGGCATCAAGGTGAA
CTTCAAGATCCGCCACAACATCGAGGACGGCAGCGTGCAGCTCGCCGACCACTACCAGCAGAACACCCCC
ATCGGCGACGGCCCCGTGCTGCTGCCCGACAACCACTACCTGAGCACCCAGTCCAAACTGAGCAAAGACC
CCAACGAGAAGCGCGATCACATGGTCCTGCTGGAGTTCGTGACCGCCGCCGGGATCACTCTCGGCATGGA
CGAGCTGTACAAGGGTTCAGGCTCGGGATCTGGGAATTCGGGTATGGCAGACAATTTTTCGCTCCATGAT
GCGTTATCTGGGTCTGGAAACCCAAACCCTCAAGGATGGCCTGGCGCATGGGGGAACCAGCCTGCTGGGG
CAGGGGGCTACCCAGGGGCTTCCTATCCTGGGGCCTACCCCGGGCAGGCACCCCCAGGGGCTTATCCTGG
ACAGGCACCTCCAGGCGCCTACCATGGAGCACCTGGAGCTTATCCCGGAGCACCTGCACCTGGAGTCTAC
CCAGGGCCACCCAGCGGCCCTGGGGCCTACCCATCTTCTGGACAGCCAAGTGCCCCCGGAGCCTACCCTG
CCACTGGCCCCTATGGCGCCCCTGCTGGG
[414 nt withheld, positions 1990-2403]
TAATGA
